>Addgene plasmid #118635 | pAC1802_pmax-RBFOX1N-dCasRx-C | addgene full sequence | sequence record 232472 | Addgene NGS Result
TGTCAATATTGGCCATTAGCCATATTATTCATTGGTTATATAGCATAAATCAATATTGGCTATTGGCCAT
TGCATACGTTGTATCTATATCATAATATGTACATTTATATTGGCTCATGTCCAATATGACCGCCATGTTG
GCATTGATTATTGACTAGTTATTAATAGTAATCAATTACGGGGTCATTAGTTCATAGCCCATATATGGAG
TTCCGCGTTACATAACTTACGGTAAATGGCCCGCCTGGCTGACCGCCCAACGACCCCCGCCCATTGACGT
CAATAATGACGTATGTTCCCATAGTAACGCCAATAGGGACTTTCCATTGACGTCAATGGGTGGAGTATTT
ACGGTAAACTGCCCACTTGGCAGTACATCAAGTGTATCATATGCCAAGTCCGCCCCCTATTGACGTCAAT
GACGGTAAATGGCCCGCCTGGCATTATGCCCAGTACATGACCTTACGGGACTTTCCTACTTGGCAGTACA
TCTACGTATTAGTCATCGCTATTACCATGGTGATGCGGTTTTGGCAGTACACCAATGGGCGTGGATAGCG
GTTTGACTCACGGGGATTTCCAAGTCTCCACCCCATTGACGTCAATGGGAGTTTGTTTTGGCACCAAAAT
CAACGGGACTTTCCAAAATGTCGTAATAACCCCGCCCCGTTGACGCAAATGGGCGGTAGGCGTGTACGGT
GGGAGGTCTATATAAGCAGAGGTCGTTTAGTGAACCGTCAGATCACTAGTAGCTTTATTGCGGTAGTTTA
TCACAGTTAAATTGCTAACGCAGTCAGTGCTCGACTGATCACAGGTAAGTATCAAGGTTACAAGACAGGT
TTAAGGAGGCCAATAGAAACTGGGCTTGTCGAGACAGAGAAGATTCTTGCGTTTCTGATAGGCACCTATT
GGTCTTACTGACATCCACTTTGCCTTTCTCTCCACAGGGAAAAAACAATTGACAAGTTTGTACAAAAAAG
CAGGCTCCGAATTCACCGGTGCCGCCACCATGAATTGCGAGCGGGAACAGCTCAGGGGCAATCAAGAAGC
GGCAGCTGCACCTGACACAATGGCACAGCCGTATGCGAGTGCTCAATTTGCGCCACCCCAGAATGGCATA
CCCGCAGAATACACAGCGCCGCATCCTCACCCCGCCCCTGAATACACTGGGCAAACTACCGTTCCTGAAC
ACACGCTTAACCTCTATCCTCCTGCTCAGACTCACTCAGAACAGAGTCCAGCAGATACAAGTGCGCAGAC
AGTCTCTGGCACTGCGACCCAGACCGATGACGCAGCTCCTACTGATGGCCAGCCACAAACTCAACCCTCT
GAAAACACTGAAAATAAAAGCCAACCCAAGGGCGGTGGAGGCTCCGGGCGCGCCAGCCCCAAGAAGAAGA
GAAAGGTGGAGGCCAGCATCGAAAAAAAAAAGTCCTTCGCCAAGGGCATGGGCGTGAAGTCCACACTCGT
GTCCGGCTCCAAAGTGTACATGACAACCTTCGCCGAAGGCAGCGACGCCAGGCTGGAAAAGATCGTGGAG
GGCGACAGCATCAGGAGCGTGAATGAGGGCGAGGCCTTCAGCGCTGAAATGGCCGATAAAAACGCCGGCT
ATAAGATCGGCAACGCCAAATTCAGCCATCCTAAGGGCTACGCCGTGGTGGCTAACAACCCTCTGTATAC
AGGACCCGTCCAGCAGGATATGCTCGGCCTGAAGGAAACTCTGGAAAAGAGGTACTTCGGCGAGAGCGCT
GATGGCAATGACAATATTTGTATCCAGGTGATCCATAACATCCTGGACATTGAAAAAATCCTCGCCGAAT
ACATTACCAACGCCGCCTACGCCGTCAACAATATCTCCGGCCTGGATAAGGACATTATTGGATTCGGCAA
GTTCTCCACAGTGTATACCTACGACGAATTCAAAGACCCCGAGCACCATAGGGCCGCTTTCAACAATAAC
GATAAGCTCATCAACGCCATCAAGGCCCAGTATGACGAGTTCGACAACTTCCTCGATAACCCCAGACTCG
GCTATTTCGGCCAGGCCTTTTTCAGCAAGGAGGGCAGAAATTACATCATCAATTACGGCAACGAATGCTA
TGACATTCTGGCCCTCCTGAGCGGACTGGCGCACTGGGTGGTCGCTAACAACGAAGAAGAGTCCAGGATC
TCCAGGACCTGGCTCTACAACCTCGATAAGAACCTCGACAACGAATACATCTCCACCCTCAACTACCTCT
ACGACAGGATCACCAATGAGCTGACCAACTCCTTCTCCAAGAACTCCGCCGCCAACGTGAACTATATTGC
CGAAACTCTGGGAATCAACCCTGCCGAATTCGCCGAACAATATTTCAGATTCAGCATTATGAAAGAGCAG
AAAAACCTCGGATTCAATATCACCAAGCTCAGGGAAGTGATGCTGGACAGGAAGGATATGTCCGAGATCA
GGAAAAATCATAAGGTGTTCGACTCCATCAGGACCAAGGTCTACACCATGATGGACTTTGTGATTTATAG
GTATTACATCGAAGAGGATGCCAAGGTGGCTGCCGCCAATAAGTCCCTCCCCGATAATGAGAAGTCCCTG
AGCGAGAAGGATATCTTTGTGATTAACCTGAGGGGCTCCTTCAACGACGACCAGAAGGATGCCCTCTACT
ACGATGAAGCTAATAGAATTTGGAGAAAGCTCGAAAATATCATGCACAACATCAAGGAATTTAGGGGAAA
CAAGACAAGAGAGTATAAGAAGAAGGACGCCCCTAGACTGCCCAGAATCCTGCCCGCTGGCCGTGATGTT
TCCGCCTTCAGCAAACTCATGTATGCCCTGACCATGTTCCTGGATGGCAAGGAGATCAACGACCTCCTGA
CCACCCTGATTAATAAATTCGATAACATCCAGAGCTTCCTGAAGGTGATGCCTCTCATCGGAGTCAACGC
TAAGTTCGTGGAGGAATACGCCTTTTTCAAAGACTCCGCCAAGATCGCCGATGAGCTGAGGCTGATCAAG
TCCTTCGCTAGAATGGGAGAACCTATTGCCGATGCCAGGAGGGCCATGTATATCGACGCCATCCGTATTT
TAGGAACCAACCTGTCCTATGATGAGCTCAAGGCCCTCGCCGACACCTTTTCCCTGGACGAGAACGGAAA
CAAGCTCAAGAAAGGCAAGCACGGCATGAGAAATTTCATTATTAATAACGTGATCAGCAATAAAAGGTTC
CACTACCTGATCAGATACGGTGATCCTGCCCACCTCCATGAGATCGCCAAAAACGAGGCCGTGGTGAAGT
TCGTGCTCGGCAGGATCGCTGACATCCAGAAAAAACAGGGCCAGAACGGCAAGAACCAGATCGACAGGTA
CTACGAAACTTGTATCGGAAAGGATAAGGGCAAGAGCGTGAGCGAAAAGGTGGACGCTCTCACAAAGATC
ATCACCGGAATGAACTACGACCAATTCGACAAGAAAAGGAGCGTCATTGAGGACACCGGCAGGGAAAACG
CCGAGAGGGAGAAGTTTAAAAAGATCATCAGCCTGTACCTCACCGTGATCTACCACATCCTCAAGAATAT
TGTCAATATCAACGCCAGGTACGTCATCGGATTCCATTGCGTCGAGCGTGATGCTCAACTGTACAAGGAG
AAAGGCTACGACATCAATCTCAAGAAACTGGAAGAGAAGGGATTCAGCTCCGTCACCAAGCTCTGCGCTG
GCATTGATGAAACTGCCCCCGATAAGAGAAAGGACGTGGAAAAGGAGATGGCTGAAAGAGCCAAGGAGAG
CATTGACAGCCTCGAGAGCGCCAACCCCAAGCTGTATGCCAATTACATCAAATACAGCGACGAGAAGAAA
GCCGAGGAGTTCACCAGGCAGATTAACAGGGAGAAGGCCAAAACCGCCCTGAACGCCTACCTGAGGAACA
CCAAGTGGAATGTGATCATCAGGGAGGACCTCCTGAGAATTGACAACAAGACATGTACCCTGTTCGCAAA
CAAGGCCGTCGCCCTGGAAGTGGCCAGGTATGTCCACGCCTATATCAACGACATTGCCGAGGTCAATTCC
TACTTCCAACTGTACCATTACATCATGCAGAGAATTATCATGAATGAGAGGTACGAGAAAAGCAGCGGAA
AGGTGTCCGAGTACTTCGACGCTGTGAATGACGAGAAGAAGTACAACGATAGGCTCCTGAAACTGCTGTG
TGTGCCTTTCGGCTACTGTATCCCCAGGTTTAAGAACCTGAGCATCGAGGCCCTGTTCGATAGGAACGAG
GCCGCCAAGTTCGACAAGGAGAAAAAGAAGGTGTCCGGCAATTCCGGATCCGGACCTAAGAAAAAGAGGA
AGGTGGCGGCCGCTTACCCATACGATGTTCCAGATTACGCTGGCGGCCGCGGGGGAGGCGGTTCCGGTGG
CGGCGGAAGCGGAGGTGGAGGATCAGGGCCGGCCAATGCCACGGCTAGGGTCATGACAAACAAGAAGACG
GTTAATCCGTATACCAACGGGTGGAAACTTAATCCCGTTGTCGGCGCTGTCTATTCTCCCGAGTTCTATG
CTGGTACAGTCTTGCTGTGCCAAGCCAATCAAGAGGGGTCTTCAATGTACAGTGCTCCGAGCAGCTTGGT
TTACACAAGCGCGATGCCAGGATTTCCTTACCCTGCGGCAACGGCCGCGGCTGCGTATCGGGGTGCCCAC
CTTCGCGGGCGGGGCCGAACAGTTTACAACACGTTCAGGGCCGCTGCTCCACCTCCCCCGATTCCCGCGT
ACGGAGGTGTTGTCTACCAAGACGGGTTTTATGGAGCCGACATCTACGGTGGTTACGCCGCATATCGGTA
TGCACAACCAACCCCCGCGACCGCGGCAGCGTACAGCGACTCCTACGGACGCGTGTACGCTGCTGATCCT
TACCACCACGCCCTGGCCCCCGCCCCAACGTATGGTGTCGGTGCTATGAATGCGTTCGCGCCCCTGACCG
ATGCAAAAACCAGGTCACATGCCGACGACGTTGGATTGGTATTGAGCTCTTTGCAAGCATCCATTTACCG
GGGGGGATACAACCGCTTCGCGCCTTATTGATTAATTAAGAATTCGACCCAGCTTTCTTGTACAAAGTGG
TTGATATCCAGCACAGTGGCGGCCGCTCGAGTCTAGAGGGCCCGCGGTTCGAAGGTAAGCCTATCCCTAA
CCCTCTCCTCGGTCTCGATTCTACGCGTACCGGTTAGCAATTGTTTTTTCGATGAGTTTGGACAAACCAC
AACTAGAATGCAGTGAAAAAAATGCTTTATTTGTGAAATTTGTGATGCTATTGCTTTATTTGTAACCATT
ATAAGCTGCAATAAACAAGTTAACAACAACAATTGCATTCATTTTATGTTTCAGGTTCAGGGGGAGGTGT
GGGAGGTTTTTTAAAGCAAGTAAAACCTCTACAAATGTGGTACTTAAGAGGGGGAGACCAAAGGGCGAGA
CGTTAAGGCCTCACGTGACATGTGAGCAAAAGGCCAGCAAAAGGCCAGGAACCGTAAAAAGGCCGCGTTG
CTGGCGTTTTTCCATAGGCTCCGCCCCCCTGACGAGCATCACAAAAATCGACGCTCAAGTCAGAGGTGGC
GAAACCCGACAGGACTATAAAGATACCAGGCGTTTCCCCCTGGAAGCTCCCTCGTGCGCTCTCCTGTTCC
GACCCTGCCGCTTACGGGATACCTGTCCGCCTTTCTCCCTTCGGGAAGCGTGGCGCTTTCTCATAGCTCA
CGCTGTAGGTATCTCAGTTCGGTGTAGGTCGTTCGCTCCAAGCTGGGCTGTGTGCACGAACCCCCCGTTC
AGCCCGACCGCTGCGCCTTATCCGGTAACTATCGTCTTGAGTCCAACCCGGTAAGACACGACTTATCGCC
ACTGGCAGCAGCCACTGGTAACAGGATTAGCAGAGCGAGGTATGTAGGCGGTGCTACAGAGTTCTTGAAG
TGGTGGCCTAACTACGGCTACACTAGAAGAACAGTATTTGGTATCTGCGCTCTGCTGAAGCCAGTTACCT
TCGGAAAAAGAGTTGGTAGCTCTTGATCCGGCAAACAAACCACCGCTGGTAGCGGTGGTTTTTTTGTTTG
CAAGCAGCAGATTACGCGCAGAAAAAAAGGATCTCAAGAAGATCCTTTGATCTTTTCTACGGGGTCTGAC
GCTCAGTGGAACGAAAACTCACGTTAAGGGATTTTGGTCATGCCGTCTCAGAAGAACTCGTCAAGAAGGC
GATAGAAGGCGATGCGCTGCGAATCGGGAGCGGCGATACCGTAAAGCACGAGGAAGCGGTCAGCCCATTC
GCCGCCAAGCTCTTCAGCAATATCACGGGTAGCCAACGCTATGTCCTGATAGCGGTCCGCCACACCCAGC
CGGCCACAGTCGATGAATCCAGAAAAGCGGCCATTTTCCACCATGATATTCGGCAAGCAGGCATCGCCAT
GGGTCACGACGAGATCCTCGCCGTCGGGCATGCTCGCCTTGAGCCTGGCGAACAGTTCGGCTGGCGCGAG
CCCCTGATGCTCTTCGTCCAGATCATCCTGATCGACAAGACCGGCTTCCATCCGAGTACGTGCTCTCTCG
ATGCGATGTTTCGCTTGGTGGTCGAATGGGCAGGTAGCCGGATCAAGCGTATGCAGCCGCCGCATTGCAT
CAGCCATGATGGATACTTTCTCGGCAGGAGCAAGGTGAGATGACAGGAGATCCTGCCCCGGCACTTCGCC
CAATAGCAGCCAGTCCCTTCCCGCTTCAGTGACAACGTCGAGTACAGCTGCGCAAGGAACGCCCGTCGTG
GCCAGCCACGATAGCCGCGCTGCCTCGTCTTGCAGTTCATTCAGGGCACCGGACAGGTCGGTCTTGACAA
AAAGAACCGGGCGCCCCTGCGCTGACAGCCGGAACACGGCGGCATCAGAGCAGCCGATTGTCTGTTGTGC
CCAGTCATAGCCGAATAGCCTCTCCACCCAAGCGGCCGGAGAACCTGCGTGCAATCCATCTTGTTCAATC
ATAATATTATTGAAGCATTTATCAGGGTTCGTCTCGTCCCGGTCTCCTCCCATGCA
Features (pLannotate 1.2.2; 15 found; start..end, strand, type, name):
    142..519     +  enhancer       CMV enhancer: human cytomegalovirus immediate early enhancer
    521..720     +  promoter       CMV promoter: human cytomegalovirus (CMV) immediate early promoter
    815..947     +  intron         chimeric intron: chimera between introns from human β-globin and immunoglobulin heavy chain genes
    962..986     +  protein_bind   attB1: mutant version of attB; recombination site for the Gateway® BP reaction BP Clonase™
   1010..1360    +  CDS            Rbfox1 (fragment): RFOX1_MOUSE - Also known as A2bp, A2bp1, Fox1. Experimental evidence at protein level: Swiss-Prot protein existence level 1. RNA-binding protein that regulates alternative splicing events by binding to 5'-UGCAUGU-3' elements. Prevents binding of U2AF2 to the 3'-splice site. Regulates alternative splicing of tissue- specific exons and of differentially spliced exons during erythropoiesis. From Mus musculus (Mouse).
   1418..4315    +  CDS            RfxCas13d: RNA-targeting Type VI CRISPR protein from Ruminococcus flavefaciens strain XPD3002 (Konermann et al., 2018)
   4355..4381    +  CDS            3xHA (fragment): three tandem HA epitope tags
   4445..5068    +  CDS            RBFOX1 (fragment): RFOX1_HUMAN - Also known as A2BP, A2BP1, FOX1, HRNBP1. Experimental evidence at protein level: Swiss-Prot protein existence level 1. RNA-binding protein that regulates alternative splicing events by binding to 5'-UGCAUGU-3' elements. Regulates alternative splicing of tissue-specific exons and of differentially spliced exons during erythropoiesis. From Homo sapiens (Human).
   5087..5111    -  protein_bind   attB2: mutant version of attB; recombination site for the Gateway® BP reaction BP Clonase™
   5164..5205    +  CDS            V5 tag: epitope tag from simian virus 5
   5260..5341    -  polyA_signal   SV40 poly(A) signal: SV40 polyadenylation signal
   5364..5432    -  CDS            large T antigen (fragment): large T antigen from SV40 (simian virus 40)
   5539..6127    -  rep_origin     ori: high-copy-number ColE1/pMB1/pBR322/pUC origin of replication
   6208..7002    -  CDS            NeoR/KanR: aminoglycoside phosphotransferase from Tn5; aph(3')-II (or nptII); confers resistance to neomycin, kanamycin, and G418 (Geneticin®)
   7003..7029    -  promoter       AmpR promoter (fragment): bla
