[The description below was written by a language model from this plasmid's Addgene catalogue record and pLannotate feature annotations shown in this document.]
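Description:
pAC1802_pmax-RBFOX1N-dCasRx-C is a mammalian expression plasmid of about 7.1 kb, built on the Amaxa pMAX backbone and intended for transient transfection. It is propagated in E. coli through a high-copy ColE1/pUC-type origin and selected with kanamycin via a Tn5 aminoglycoside phosphotransferase (NeoR/KanR) gene, which appears to be driven by a fragment of the bla promoter. No dedicated eukaryotic promoter is annotated for this marker, so it seems to serve bacterial selection only.

The payload is a synthetic "CRISPR artificial splicing factor". Catalytically inactive RfxCas13d (dCasRx, flanked by nuclear localisation signals according to the record) is inserted into the splicing regulator RBFOX1, replacing residues 118-189. The annotation matches this design: an N-terminal Rbfox1 fragment, the Cas13d coding sequence, a partial HA epitope match, then a C-terminal RBFOX1 fragment. The intended effect is for guide RNA-programmed dCasRx binding to substitute for RBFOX1's native recognition of UGCAUGU elements, so that the flanking RBFOX1 effector portions can be directed to chosen pre-mRNA sites to modulate alternative splicing without cleaving the target.

The fusion was introduced by Gateway cloning and sits between attB1 and attB2 sites. A V5 tag is annotated downstream of attB2, but the record does not show whether it is read in frame with the fusion. The catalogue names the promoter as CAGGS, whereas the feature table annotates a CMV enhancer and CMV promoter followed by a chimeric β-globin/immunoglobulin intron, and this discrepancy is not resolved by the record. An SV40 polyadenylation signal terminates the transcript. No guide RNA cassette is annotated, so guides would have to be supplied from a separate construct.
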