Addgene plasmid #118635: pAC1802_pmax-RBFOX1N-dCasRx-C
Purpose: Transient transfection; Expresses RBFOX1N-dCasRx-C; CAGGS promoter
Depositing lab: Albert Cheng. Publication: CRISPR artificial splicing factors. Du M, Jillette N, Zhu JJ, Li S, Cheng AW. Nat Commun. 2020 Jun 12;11(1):2973. doi: 10.1038/s41467-020-16806-4. PubMed 32532987.
Backbone
  Vector backbone: pMAX
  Backbone manufacturer: Amaxa
  Vector type: Mammalian Expression, CRISPR
Growth in bacteria
  Bacterial resistance: Kanamycin, 50 μg/mL
  Growth temperature: 37°C
  Growth strain: NEB Stable
  Copy number: Unknown
Gene/Insert
  Gene/Insert name: RBFOX1N-dCasRx-C (alt name: dCasRx (NLS-dRfxCas13d-NLS) inserted into RBFOX1 (replacing residues 118-189))
  Species: Synthetic
  Promoter: CAGGS
  Cloning method: Gateway Cloning
  Sequencing primers: 5′ gggcttgtcgagacagagaagat; 3′ ACCGAGGAGAGGGTTAGGGAT
Resource information
  A portion of this plasmid was derived from a plasmid made by: dCasRx coding sequence from Konermann et al (doi:10.1016/j.cell.2018.02.033) XR002: EF1a-dCasRx-2A-EGFP (Plasmid #109050); Effector sequence cloned using IDT gBlock as template
Terms and licenses: Academic/Nonprofit Terms; Industry Terms: Not Available to Industry
Depositor comments: More info at http://CasFx.org . Please visit https://www.biorxiv.org/content/early/2018/09/30/431064 for bioRxiv preprint.
How to cite: pAC1802_pmax-RBFOX1N-dCasRx-C was a gift from Albert Cheng (Addgene plasmid # 118635 ; http://n2t.net/addgene:118635 ; RRID:Addgene_118635)
